Addgene plasmid #147219: pnEA-NpG-HsXRN1_1650-1706_P
Purpose: Bacterial Expression of HsXRN1_1650-1706
Depositing lab: Elisa Izaurralde. Depositing organization: Max Planck Institute for Developmental Biology. Publication: A direct interaction between DCP1 and XRN1 couples mRNA decapping to 5' exonucleolytic degradation. Braun JE, Truffault V, Boland A, Huntzinger E, Chang CT, Haas G, Weichenrieder O, Coles M, Izaurralde E. Nat Struct Mol Biol. 2012 Dec;19(12):1324-31. doi: 10.1038/nsmb.2413. Epub 2012 Nov 11. PubMed 23142987.
Backbone
  Vector backbone: Unknown
  Vector type: Bacterial Expression
Growth in bacteria
  Bacterial resistance: Ampicillin, 100 μg/mL
  Growth temperature: 37°C
  Growth strain: DH5alpha
  Copy number: Low Copy
Gene/Insert
  Gene/Insert name: HsXRN1_1650-1706
  Species: H. sapiens (human)
  Entrez Gene: XRN1 (a.k.a. SEP1)
  Cloning method: Unknown
Terms and licenses: Academic/Nonprofit Terms; Industry Terms: Not Available to Industry
Depositor comments: sequence given by NCBI: NM_019001.3 Plasmids from this collection were made available to the research community and donated after the lab closed. Please note that the sequence provided by the depositing laboratory may be theoretical/predicted or based on Sanger sequencing results. There may be discrepancies between sequencing results obtained by Addgene and the depositor sequence. If an Addgene verified sequence is not available, please contact before placing your order to request that our lab fully sequence the plasmid.
How to cite: pnEA-NpG-HsXRN1_1650-1706_P was a gift from Elisa Izaurralde (Addgene plasmid # 147219 ; http://n2t.net/addgene:147219 ; RRID:Addgene_147219)
