[The description below was written by a language model from this plasmid's Addgene catalogue record and pLannotate feature annotations shown in this document.]
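Description:
pnEA-NpG-HsXRN1_1650-1706_P is a 6,555 bp bacterial expression plasmid for producing a short C-terminal fragment of human XRN1, the major cytoplasmic 5'-3' exoribonuclease, as a GST fusion in E. coli. The catalogue lists the backbone as unknown, but the annotated features show a pBR322/pET-like architecture: a ColE1/pMB1-type origin accompanied by the bom region and the rop gene, which keeps copy number low (consistent with the "low copy" catalogue entry), an ampicillin resistance gene (bla) with its own promoter for selection, and several disrupted remnants of the tetracycline resistance gene and its promoter that are not expected to be functional.

The expression cassette is driven by a T7 promoter followed by a lac operator and the strong phage T7 gene 10 ribosome binding site. A lacI gene on the plasmid supplies repressor, so transcription is held off until induction with IPTG in a host that provides T7 RNA polymerase. The open reading frame begins with Schistosoma japonicum glutathione S-transferase, giving an N-terminal affinity and solubility tag, followed after a short linker by the XRN1 segment covering residues 1650 to 1706 (reference transcript NM_019001.3). The linker's content, including any protease cleavage site, is not annotated. A short downstream match to a T7 gene 10B-derived sequence precedes the T7 terminator and is probably vector-derived rather than a deliberate tag.

The associated publication concerns a direct interaction between DCP1 and XRN1 that couples mRNA decapping to 5' exonucleolytic decay, so this construct is suited to purifying the XRN1 peptide for binding or structural studies. The depositor sequence may be theoretical rather than fully verified.
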