Features (pLannotate 1.2.2; 20 found; start..end, strand, type, name):
    104..208     +  promoter       AmpR promoter: bla
    209..1069    +  CDS            AmpR: β-lactamase; bla; confers resistance to ampicillin, carbenicillin, and related antibiotics
   1240..1828    +  rep_origin     ori: high-copy-number ColE1/pMB1/pBR322/pUC origin of replication
   2014..2156    -  misc_feature   bom: basis of mobility region from pBR322
   2258..2449    -  CDS            rop: Rop protein, which maintains plasmids at low copy number; rop
   2466..2846    +  CDS            YPB1_ECOLX: Protein predicted: Swiss-Prot protein existence level 4. From Escherichia coli.
   3088..3712    -  CDS            TcR (fragment): tetracycline efflux protein; tet; confers resistance to tetracycline
   3727..3748    -  protein_bind   CAP binding site: CAP binding activates transcription in the presence of cAMP. E. coli catabolite activator protein
   3761..4843    -  CDS            lacI: lac repressor; lacI; The lac repressor binds to the lac operator to inhibit transcription in E. coli. This inhibition can be relieved by adding lactose or isopropyl-β-D-thiogalactopyranoside (IPTG).
   4844..4921    -  promoter       lacI promoter: lacI
   4929..5208    -  CDS            TcR (fragment): tetracycline efflux protein; tet; confers resistance to tetracycline
   5230..5248    +  promoter       T7 promoter: promoter for bacteriophage T7 RNA polymerase
   5249..5273    +  protein_bind   lac operator: The lac repressor binds to the lac operator to inhibit transcription in E. coli. This inhibition can be relieved by adding lactose or isopropyl-β-D-thiogalactopyranoside (IPTG). lac repressor encoded by lacI
   5288..5310    +  RBS            RBS: efficient ribosome binding site from bacteriophage T7 gene 10 (Olins and Rangwala, 1989)
   5321..5971    +  CDS            GST: glutathione S-transferase from Schistosoma japonicum
   6028..6198    +  CDS            XRN1 (fragment): XRN1_HUMAN - Also known as SEP1. Experimental evidence at protein level: Swiss-Prot protein existence level 1. Major 5'-3' exoribonuclease involved in mRNA decay. Required for the 5'-3'-processing of the G4 tetraplex-containing DNA and RNA substrates. The kinetic of hydrolysis is faster for G4 RNA tetraplex than for G4 DNA tetraplex and monomeric RNA tetraplex. Binds to RNA and DNA (By similarity). Plays a role in replication-dependent histone mRNA degradation. May act as a tumor suppressor protein in osteogenic sarcoma (OGS). From Homo sapiens (Human).
   6239..6288    +  CDS            SET1 (fragment): solubility-enhancement tag derived from T7 phage gene 10B
   6296..6343    +  terminator     T7 terminator: transcription terminator for bacteriophage T7 RNA polymerase
   6366..6470    -  CDS            TcR (fragment): tetracycline efflux protein; tet; confers resistance to tetracycline
   6518..6546    -  promoter       tet promoter: E. coli promoter for tetracycline efflux protein gene
>Addgene plasmid #147219 | pnEA-NpG-HsXRN1_1650-1706_P | depositor full sequence | sequence record 289666 | Full Sequence
TTCTTGAAGACGAAAGGGCCTCGTGATACGCCTATTTTTATAGGTTAATGTCATGATAATAATGGTTTCT
TAGACGTCAGGTGGCACTTTTCGGGGAAATGTGCGCGGAACCCCTATTTGTTTATTTTTCTAAATACATT
CAAATATGTATCCGCTCATGAGACAATAACCCTGATAAATGCTTCAATAATATTGAAAAAGGAAGAGTAT
GAGTATTCAACATTTCCGTGTCGCCCTTATTCCCTTTTTTGCGGCATTTTGCCTTCCTGTTTTTGCTCAC
CCAGAAACGCTGGTGAAAGTAAAAGATGCTGAAGATCAGTTGGGTGCACGAGTGGGTTACATCGAACTGG
ATCTCAACAGCGGTAAGATCCTTGAGAGTTTTCGCCCCGAAGAACGTTTTCCAATGATGAGCACTTTTAA
AGTTCTGCTATGTGGCGCGGTATTATCCCGTGTTGACGCCGGGCAAGAGCAACTCGGTCGCCGCATACAC
TATTCTCAGAATGACTTGGTTGAGTACTCACCAGTCACAGAAAAGCATCTTACGGATGGCATGACAGTAA
GAGAATTATGCAGTGCTGCCATAACCATGAGTGATAACACTGCGGCCAACTTACTTCTGACAACGATCGG
AGGACCGAAGGAGCTAACCGCTTTTTTGCACAACATGGGGGATCATGTAACTCGCCTTGATCGTTGGGAA
CCGGAGCTGAATGAAGCCATACCAAACGACGAGCGTGACACCACGATGCCTGCAGCAATGGCAACAACGT
TGCGCAAACTATTAACTGGCGAACTACTTACTCTAGCTTCCCGGCAACAATTAATAGACTGGATGGAGGC
GGATAAAGTTGCAGGACCACTTCTGCGCTCGGCCCTTCCGGCTGGCTGGTTTATTGCTGATAAATCTGGA
GCCGGTGAGCGTGGGTCTCGCGGTATCATTGCAGCACTGGGGCCAGATGGTAAGCCCTCCCGTATCGTAG
TTATCTACACGACGGGGAGTCAGGCAACTATGGATGAACGAAATAGACAGATCGCTGAGATAGGTGCCTC
ACTGATTAAGCATTGGTAACTGTCAGACCAAGTTTACTCATATATACTTTAGATTGATTTAAAACTTCAT
TTTTAATTTAAAAGGATCTAGGTGAAGATCCTTTTTGATAATCTCATGACCAAAATCCCTTAACGTGAGT
TTTCGTTCCACTGAGCGTCAGACCCCGTAGAAAAGATCAAAGGATCTTCTTGAGATCCTTTTTTTCTGCG
CGTAATCTGCTGCTTGCAAACAAAAAAACCACCGCTACCAGCGGTGGTTTGTTTGCCGGATCAAGAGCTA
CCAACTCTTTTTCCGAAGGTAACTGGCTTCAGCAGAGCGCAGATACCAAATACTGTCCTTCTAGTGTAGC
CGTAGTTAGGCCACCACTTCAAGAACTCTGTAGCACCGCCTACATACCTCGCTCTGCTAATCCTGTTACC
AGTGGCTGCTGCCAGTGGCGATAAGTCGTGTCTTACCGGGTTGGACTCAAGACGATAGTTACCGGATAAG
GCGCAGCGGTCGGGCTGAACGGGGGGTTCGTGCACACAGCCCAGCTTGGAGCGAACGACCTACACCGAAC
TGAGATACCTACAGCGTGAGCTATGAGAAAGCGCCACGCTTCCCGAAGGGAGAAAGGCGGACAGGTATCC
GGTAAGCGGCAGGGTCGGAACAGGAGAGCGCACGAGGGAGCTTCCAGGGGGAAACGCCTGGTATCTTTAT
AGTCCTGTCGGGTTTCGCCACCTCTGACTTGAGCGTCGATTTTTGTGATGCTCGTCAGGGGGGCGGAGCC
TATGGAAAAACGCCAGCAACGCGGCCTTTTTACGGTTCCTGGCCTTTTGCTGGCCTTTTGCTCACATGTT
CTTTCCTGCGTTATCCCCTGATTCTGTGGATAACCGTATTACCGCCTTTGAGTGAGCTGATACCGCTCGC
CGCAGCCGAACGACCGAGCGCAGCGAGTCAGTGAGCGAGGAAGCGGAAGAGCGCCTGATGCGGTATTTTC
TCCTTACGCATCTGTGCGGTATTTCACACCGCATATATGGTGCACTCTCAGTACAATCTGCTCTGATGCC
GCATAGTTAAGCCAGTATACACTCCGCTATCGCTACGTGACTGGGTCATGGCTGCGCCCCGACACCCGCC
AACACCCGCTGACGCGCCCTGACGGGCTTGTCTGCTCCCGGCATCCGCTTACAGACAAGCTGTGACCGTC
TCCGGGAGCTGCATGTGTCAGAGGTTTTCACCGTCATCACCGAAACGCGCGAGGCAGCTGCGGTAAAGCT
CATCAGCGTGGTCGTGAAGCGATTCACAGATGTCTGCCTGTTCATCCGCGTCCAGCTCGTTGAGTTTCTC
CAGAAGCGTTAATGTCTGGCTTCTGATAAAGCGGGCCATGTTAAGGGCGGTTTTTTCCTGTTTGGTCACT
GATGCCTCCGTGTAAGGGGGATTTCTGTTCATGGGGGTAATGATACCGATGAAACGAGAGAGGATGCTCA
CGATACGGGTTACTGATGATGAACATGCCCGGTTACTGGAACGTTGTGAGGGTAAACAACTGGCGGTATG
GATGCGGCGGGACCAGAGAAAAATCACTCAGGGTCAATGCCAGCGCTTCGTTAATACAGATGTAGGTGTT
CCACAGGGTAGCCAGCAGCATCCTGCGATGCAGATCCGGAACATAATGGTGCAGGGCGCTGACTTCCGCG
TTTCCAGACTTTACGAAACACGGAAACCGAAGACCATTCATGTTGTTGCTCAGGTCGCAGACGTTTTGCA
GCAGCAGTCGCTTCACGTTCGCTCGCGTATCGGTGATTCATTCTGCTAACCAGTAAGGCAACCCCGCCAG
CCTAGCCGGGTCCTCAACGACAGGAGCACGATCATGCGCACCCGTGGCCAGGACCCAACGCTGCCCGAGA
TGCGCCGCGTGCGGCTGCTGGAGATGGCGGACGCGATGGATATGTTCTGCCAAGGGTTGGTTTGCGCATT
CACAGTTCTCCGCAAGAATTGATTGGCTCCAATTCTTGGAGTGGTGAATCCGTTAGCGAGGTGCCGCCGG
CTTCCATTCAGGTCGAGGTGGCCCGGCTCCATGCACCGCGACGCAACGCGGGGAGGCAGACAAGGTATAG
GGCGGCGCCTACAATCCATGCCAACCCGTTCCATGTGCTCGCCGAGGCGGCATAAATCGCCGTGACGATC
AGCGGTCCAGTGATCGAAGTTAGGCTGGTAAGAGCCGCGAGCGATCCTTGAAGCTGTCCCTGATGGTCGT
CATCTACCTGCCTGGACAGCATGGCCTGCAACGCGGGCATCCCGATGCCGCCGGAAGCGAGAAGAATCAT
AATGGGGAAGGCCATCCAGCCTCGCGTCGCGAACGCCAGCAAGACGTAGCCCAGCGCGTCGGCCGCCATG
CCGGCGATAATGGCCTGCTTCTCGCCGAAACGTTTGGTGGCGGGACCAGTGACGAAGGCTTGAGCGAGGG
CGTGCAAGATTCCGAATACCGCAAGCGACAGGCCGATCATCGTCGCGCTCCAGCGAAAGCGGTCCTCGCC
GAAAATGACCCAGAGCGCTGCCGGCACCTGTCCTACGAGTTGCATGATAAAGAAGACAGTCATAAGTGCG
GCGACGATAGTCATGCCCCGCGCCCACCGGAAGGAGCTGACTGGGTTGAAGGCTCTCAAGGGCATCGGTC
GAGATCCCGGTGCCTAATGAGTGAGCTAACTTACATTAATTGCGTTGCGCTCACTGCCCGCTTTCCAGTC
GGGAAACCTGTCGTGCCAGCTGCATTAATGAATCGGCCAACGCGCGGGGAGAGGCGGTTTGCGTATTGGG
CGCCAGGGTGGTTTTTCTTTTCACCAGTGAGACGGGCAACAGCTGATTGCCCTTCACCGCCTGGCCCTGA
GAGAGTTGCAGCAAGCGGTCCACGCTGGTTTGCCCCAGCAGGCGAAAATCCTGTTTGATGGTGGTTAACG
GCGGGATATAACATGAGCTGTCTTCGGTATCGTCGTATCCCACTACCGAGATATCCGCACCAACGCGCAG
CCCGGACTCGGTAATGGCGCGCATTGCGCCCAGCGCCATCTGATCGTTGGCAACCAGCATCGCAGTGGGA
ACGATGCCCTCATTCAGCATTTGCATGGTTTGTTGAAAACCGGACATGGCACTCCAGTCGCCTTCCCGTT
CCGCTATCGGCTGAATTTGATTGCGAGTGAGATATTTATGCCAGCCAGCCAGACGCAGACGCGCCGAGAC
AGAACTTAATGGGCCCGCTAACAGCGCGATTTGCTGGTGACCCAATGCGACCAGATGCTCCACGCCCAGT
CGCGTACCGTCTTCATGGGAGAAAATAATACTGTTGATGGGTGTCTGGTCAGAGACATCAAGAAATAACG
CCGGAACATTAGTGCAGGCAGCTTCCACAGCAATGGCATCCTGGTCATCCAGCGGATAGTTAATGATCAG
CCCACTGACGCGTTGCGCGAGAAGATTGTGCACCGCCGCTTTACAGGCTTCGACGCCGCTTCGTTCTACC
ATCGACACCACCACGCTGGCACCCAGTTGATCGGCGCGAGATTTAATCGCCGCGACAATTTGCGACGGCG
CGTGCAGGGCCAGACTGGAGGTGGCAACGCCAATCAGCAACGACTGTTTGCCCGCCAGTTGTTGTGCCAC
GCGGTTGGGAATGTAATTCAGCTCCGCCATCGCCGCTTCCACTTTTTCCCGCGTTTTCGCAGAAACGTGG
CTGGCCTGGTTCACCACGCGGGAAACGGTCTGATAAGAGACACCGGCATACTCTGCGACATCGTATAACG
TTACTGGTTTCACATTCACCACCCTGAATTGACTCTCTTCCGGGCGCTATCATGCCATACCGCGAAAGGT
TTTGCGCCATTCGATGGTGTCCGGGATCTCGACGCTCTCCCTTATGCGACTCCTGCATTAGGAAGCAGCC
CAGTAGTAGGTTGAGGCCGTTGAGCACCGCCGCCGCAAGGAATGGTGCATGCAAGGAGATGGCGCCCAAC
AGTCCCCCGGCCACGGGGCCTGCCACCATACCCACGCCGAAACAAGCGCTCATGAGCCCGAAGTGGCGAG
CCCGATCTTCCCCATCGGTGATGTCGGCGATATAGGCGCCAGCAACCGCACCTGTGGCGCCGGTGATGCC
GGCCACGATGCGTCCGGCGTAGAGGATCGAGATCTCGATCCCGCGAAATTAATACGACTCACTATAGGGG
AATTGTGAGCGGATAACAATTCCCCACTAGTAATAATTTTGTTTAACTTTAAGAAGGAGATATACCATGG
CCCCTATACTAGGTTATTGGAAAATTAAGGGCCTTGTGCAACCCACTCGACTTCTTTTGGAATATCTTGA
AGAAAAATATGAAGAGCATTTGTATGAGCGCGATGAAGGTGATAAATGGCGAAACAAAAAGTTTGAATTG
GGTTTGGAGTTTCCCAATCTTCCTTATTATATTGATGGTGATGTTAAATTAACACAGTCTATGGCCATCA
TACGTTATATAGCTGACAAGCACAACATGTTGGGTGGTTGTCCAAAAGAGCGTGCAGAGATTTCAATGCT
TGAAGGAGCGGTTTTGGATATTAGATACGGTGTTTCGAGAATTGCATATAGTAAAGACTTTGAAACTCTC
AAAGTTGATTTTCTTAGCAAGCTACCTGAAATGCTGAAAATGTTCGAAGATCGTTTATGTCATAAAACAT
ATTTAAATGGTGATCATGTAACCCATCCTGACTTCATGTTGTATGACGCTCTTGATGTTGTTTTATACAT
GGACCCAATGTGCCTGGATGCGTTCCCAAAATTAGTTTGTTTTAAAAAACGTATTGAAGCTATCCCACAA
ATTGATAAGTACTTGAAATCCAGCAAGTATATAGCATGGCCTTTGCAGGGCTGGCAAGCCACGTTTGGTG
GTGGCGACCATCCGCCAAAATCGGATGGTACCGGCAGCGGCCTGGAAGTTCTGTTCCAGGGGCCCCATAT
GCTCGAGTCATCAGCTTCTTTGAAGTCCTCTCCGATTGCTCAACCTGCATCTTCTTTTCAAGTTGAAACT
GCCTCTCAAGGCCATAGTATATCTCACCATAAGTCAACACCAATCTCTTCTTCAAGAAGAAAATCAAGAA
AACTGGCTGTTAATTTTGGTGTTTCTAAACCTTCTGAGTAAGGATCCTAATAGTCTAGAGCTAGCCCTAG
GAGATCCGGCTGCTAACAAAGCCCGAAAGGAAGCTGAGTTGGCTGCTGCCACCGCTGAGCAATAACTAGC
ATAACCCCTTGGGGCCTCTAAACGGGTCTTGAGGGGTTTTTTGCTGAAAGGAGGAACTATATCCGGATAT
CCCGCAAGAGGCCCGGCAGTACCGGCATAACCAAGCCTATGCCTACAGCATCCAGGGTGACGGTGCCGAG
GATGACGATGAGCGCATTGTTAGATTTCATACACGGTGCCTGACTGCGTTAGCAATTTAACTGTGATAAA
CTACCGCATTAAAGCTTATCGATGATAAGCTGTCAAACATGAGAA
